>Addgene plasmid #67728 | pfMDH_N300D | addgene partial sequence | sequence record 123756 | pBRrevBam 5'-GGTGATGTCGGCGATATAGG-3'
TGTGGCGCCGGTGATGCCGGCCACGATGCGTCCGGCGTAGAGGATCGAGATCGATCTCGATCCCGCGAAA
TTAATACGACTCACTATAGTGGAATTGTGAGCGGATAACAATTCCCCTCTAGAAATAATTTTGTTTAACT
TTAAGAAGGAGATATACATATGAAACTGAACAAACAGAATCTGACCCAGCTGGCACCGGAAGTTAAACTG
CCTGCATATACCCTGGCAGATACCCGTCAGGGTATTGCACATATTGGTGTTGGTGGTTTTCATCGTGCAC
ATCAGGCATATTATACCGATGCACTGATGAATACAGGTGAAGGTCTGGATTGGAGCATTTGCGGTGTTGG
TCTGCGTAGCGAAGATCGTAAAGCACGTGATGATCTGGCAGGTCAGGATTACCTGTTTACCCTGTATGAA
CTGGGCGATACCGATGATACCGAAGTTCGTGTTATTGGTAGCATTAGCGATATGCTGCTGGCAGAAGATA
GCGCACAGGCACTGATTGATAAACTGGCAAGTCCGGAAATTCGTATTGTTAGCCTGACCATTACCGAAGG
TGGTTATTGTATTGATGATAGCAACGGTGAATTTATGGCACATCTGCCGCAGATTCAGCACGATCTGGCA
CATCCGAGCAGCCCGAAAACCGTTTTTGGTTTTATTTGTGCAGCACTGACACAGCGTCGTGCAGCAGGTA
TTCCGGCATTTACCGTTATGAGCTGTGATAACCTGCCGCATAATGGTGCAGTTACCCGTAAAGCCCTGCT
GGCATTTGCAGCCCTGCATAATGCAGAACTGCATGATTGGATTAAAGCCCATGTTAGCTTTCCGAATGCA
ATGGTTGATCGTATTACCCCGATGACCAGCACCGCACATCGTCTGCAACTGCATGACGAACATGGTATTG
ATGATGCATGGCCTGTTGTTTGTGAACCGTTTGTTCAGTGGGTTCTGGAAGATAAATTTGTTAATGGTCG
TCCGGCATGGGAAAAAGTTGGTGTTCAGTTTACCGATGATGTTACCCCGTATGAAGAAATGAAAATTGGT
CTGCTGGATGGTAGCCATCTGGCACTGACCTATCTGGGTTTTCTGAA
