>Addgene plasmid #67728 | pfMDH_N300D | addgene partial sequence | sequence record 123758 | T7term 5'-GCTAGTTATTGCTCAGCGG-3'
CCGGATCTCAGTGGTGGTGGTGGTGGTGCTCGAGGCTACCAACAGGTTTTTTCAGCAGATGTTTCAGGGT
GGTGGTAACACCATTATCACGCAGGCTACCATAACAACGTTCAAATGCGGCAACAAATTCCGGACTATTC
GGAATTGCGGTGCCAAAAATTTCTTCAACTGCCAGCAGACGCTGGCTAATCAGTGCATCATCTGAAACCA
GACCCTGACAAAATTCTGCACGCGGATCAGGAATGGTATAGCTCACACCATTTTCATCAACGCCTTTCAG
ATACAGTGCCCATGCTGCAACAACCAGTGCTGCACGTTCGGTTTCACGACCATCTGCAATCAAACGATTA
ATTGTCGGAACGGTAAATTTAGGAAATTTGCTGCTACCATCACTACAAACACGTTCCAGCTGATCTGCAA
TTGCCTGATTGCTAAAACGATCAACCA
