[The description below was written by a language model from this plasmid's Addgene catalogue record.]
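Description:
pfMDH_N300D is a bacterial expression plasmid built on the Novagen pET29b(+) backbone, with a total recorded size of about 6.7 kb (a roughly 5.2 kb backbone plus a 1,485 bp insert). It is selected with kanamycin and is listed as high copy, with propagation in a cloning strain (DH10B). No feature table accompanies the record, so the origin of replication and other backbone elements are not itemised. pET-series vectors generally also need a host that supplies T7 RNA polymerase for protein production, which is separate from the strain used to maintain the plasmid.

The insert encodes mannitol 2-dehydrogenase (pfMDH, also called mtlD) from Pseudomonas fluorescens, codon optimized for expression in E. coli and introduced by Gibson assembly. It carries a single point substitution changing asparagine 300 to aspartate. Transcription is driven by the T7 promoter, and the sequencing primer sites listed (T7 and T7 terminator) flank the expression cassette. The coding sequence is fused in frame to the backbone-encoded C-terminal 6x-His tag, which allows the recombinant enzyme to be purified by immobilised metal affinity chromatography.

The associated study is a quantitative functional characterization of conserved molecular interactions in the active site of mannitol 2-dehydrogenase. This suggests the plasmid is one of a set of site-directed variants, used to produce purified N300D enzyme and compare its catalytic behaviour with the wild-type protein. This comparison would show what the residue at position 300 contributes to enzyme function.
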