Addgene plasmid #67728: pfMDH_N300D
Purpose: Expresses N300D mutant of mannitol 2-dehydrogenase from Pseudomonas fluorescens, codon optimized for expression in E. coli
Depositing lab: Justin Siegel. Depositing organization: University of California, Davis. Publication: Quantitative functional characterization of conserved molecular interactions in the active site of mannitol 2-dehydrogenase. Lucas JE, Siegel JB. Protein Sci. 2015 Jun;24(6):936-45. doi: 10.1002/pro.2669. Epub 2015 Apr 2. PubMed 25752240.
Backbone
  Vector backbone: pET29b(+)
  Backbone manufacturer: Novagen
  Backbone size w/o insert (bp): 5232
  Total vector size (bp): 6714
  Vector type: Bacterial Expression
Growth in bacteria
  Bacterial resistance: Kanamycin, 50 μg/mL
  Growth temperature: 37°C
  Growth strain: DH10B
  Copy number: High Copy
Gene/Insert
  Gene/Insert name: Mannitol 2-Dehydrogenase from Pseudomonas fluorescens (alt names: pfMDH; mtlD)
  Species: Pseudomonas fluorescens
  Insert size (bp): 1485
  Mutation: Changed asparagine 300 to aspartate
  GenBank ID: AAC04472.1
  Promoter: T7
  Tag / fusion protein: 6x-His tag (C terminal on backbone)
  Cloning method: Gibson Cloning
  Sequencing primers: 5′ T7; 3′ T7term
Terms and licenses: Academic/Nonprofit Terms; Industry Terms: Not Available to Industry
How to cite: pfMDH_N300D was a gift from Justin Siegel (Addgene plasmid # 67728 ; http://n2t.net/addgene:67728 ; RRID:Addgene_67728)
